Addgene plasmid #113163: pOTTC1080 - prRosa26v2 LSL FLAG-SpCas9
Purpose: A donor plasmid with homologous arms matching rat Rosa26 and expressing a Cre-dependent FLAG-tagged SpCas9
Depositing lab: Brandon Harvey. Depositing organization: National Institute on Drug Abuse (NIDA). Publication: Neuron-Specific Genome Modification in the Adult Rat Brain Using CRISPR-Cas9 Transgenic Rats. Back S, Necarsulmer J, Whitaker LR, Coke LM, Koivula P, Heathward EJ, Fortuno LV, Zhang Y, Yeh CG, Baldwin HA, Spencer MD, Mejias-Aponte CA, Pickel J, Hoffman AF, Spivak CE, Lupica CR, Underhill SM, Amara SG, Domanskyi A, Anttila JE, Airavaara M, Hope BT, Hamra FK, Richie CT, Harvey BK. Neuron. 2019 Feb 8. pii: S0896-6273(19)30062-5. doi: 10.1016/j.neuron.2019.01.035. PubMed 30792150.
Backbone
  Vector backbone: pZDrRosa26
  Backbone manufacturer: Sigma
  Backbone size w/o insert (bp): 5000
  Total vector size (bp): 12075
  Modifications to backbone: extended left and right homologous arms to be longer (1kb from gRNA sites), amplified from rat genome.
  Vector type: Mammalian Expression, CRISPR
Growth in bacteria
  Bacterial resistance: Ampicillin, 100 μg/mL
  Growth temperature: 37°C
  Growth strain: NEB Stable
  Copy number: High Copy
Gene/Insert
  Gene/Insert name: SpCas9 (alt names: S. pyogenes Cas9 nuclease; Cas9)
  Species: Synthetic
  Insert size (bp): 4200
  Promoter: CAG
  Tag / fusion protein: FLAG (N terminal on insert)
  Cloning method: Ligation Independent Cloning
  Sequencing primers: 5′ M13-rev; 3′ M13-fwd
Resource information
  A portion of this plasmid was derived from a plasmid made by: The insert was amplified from PX458, addgene 48138
Terms and licenses: Academic/Nonprofit Terms; Industry Terms: Not Available to Industry
Depositor comments: Please note: Addgene NGS is unable to fully resolve the CAG promoter sequence. Please refer to the depositor's sequence for this section of the plasmid.
How to cite: pOTTC1080 - prRosa26v2 LSL FLAG-SpCas9 was a gift from Brandon Harvey (Addgene plasmid # 113163 ; http://n2t.net/addgene:113163 ; RRID:Addgene_113163)
