[The description below was written by a language model from this plasmid's Addgene catalogue record and pLannotate feature annotations shown in this document.]
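Description:
pOTTC1080 - prRosa26v2 LSL FLAG-SpCas9 is a roughly 12 kb knock-in donor plasmid for placing a Cre-dependent Cas9 expression cassette into the rat Rosa26 locus. It is built on the pZDrRosa26 backbone, whose left and right homology arms were extended with sequence amplified from rat genomic DNA so that each reaches about 1 kb from the guide RNA target sites. The arms are not annotated in the feature tables, but they presumably correspond to the unannotated stretches on either side of the cassette. The bacterial portion is a standard cloning scaffold with a high-copy ColE1/pUC origin, an f1 origin, β-lactamase for ampicillin selection, lac/lacZα remnants, and T3 and T7 promoters flanking the targeting region. No mammalian selection marker is annotated.

The payload is driven by the CAG promoter (CMV enhancer, chicken β-actin promoter and chimeric intron). This is followed by a lox-stop-lox element, in which two loxP sites bracket three tandem SV40 polyadenylation signals. The short "large T antigen" fragments annotated there are simply part of those SV40 repeats. The stop cassette terminates transcription upstream of the coding sequence, and Cre-mediated excision then allows CAG to express SpCas9. The SpCas9 insert was amplified from PX458 and carries an N-terminal FLAG tag per the catalogue, a C-terminal nucleoplasmin NLS and a bGH polyadenylation signal. Its annotation as Cas9(N) and Cas9(C) reflects how the tool labels a contiguous open reading frame.

According to the associated publication title, the construct was used to generate Cas9 transgenic rats for neuron-specific genome modification in the adult brain. The repository and depositor sequences agree closely, differing by a few bases around the CAG region, which repository sequencing could not fully resolve.
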