Features (pLannotate 1.2.2; 26 found; start..end, strand, type, name):
     40..58      +  promoter       T3 promoter: promoter for bacteriophage T3 RNA polymerase
   1191..1494    +  enhancer       CMV enhancer: human cytomegalovirus immediate early enhancer
   1496..1773    +  promoter       chicken β-actin promoter: No description available
   1775..2792    +  intron         chimeric intron: chimera between introns from chicken β-actin and rabbit β-globin
   2896..2929    +  protein_bind   loxP: Cre-mediated recombination occurs in the 8-bp core sequence (GCATACAT). Cre recombinase
   2949..3035    +  CDS            large T antigen (fragment): large T antigen from SV40 (simian virus 40)
   3058..3192    +  polyA_signal   SV40 poly(A) signal: SV40 polyadenylation signal
   3189..3272    +  CDS            large T antigen (fragment): large T antigen from SV40 (simian virus 40)
   3295..3429    +  polyA_signal   SV40 poly(A) signal: SV40 polyadenylation signal
   3426..3509    +  CDS            large T antigen (fragment): large T antigen from SV40 (simian virus 40)
   3532..3666    +  polyA_signal   SV40 poly(A) signal: SV40 polyadenylation signal
   3690..3723    +  protein_bind   loxP: Cre-mediated recombination occurs in the 8-bp core sequence (GCATACAT). Cre recombinase
   3868..5469    +  CDS            Cas9(N): N-terminal portion of Streptococcus pyogenes Cas9 (Zetsche et al., 2015)
   5470..7968    +  CDS            Cas9(C): C-terminal portion of Streptococcus pyogenes Cas9 (Zetsche et al., 2015)
   7969..8016    +  CDS            nucleoplasmin NLS: bipartite nuclear localization signal from nucleoplasmin
   8038..8262    +  polyA_signal   bGH poly(A) signal: bovine growth hormone polyadenylation signal
   9286..9304    -  promoter       T7 promoter: promoter for bacteriophage T7 RNA polymerase
   9312..9467    +  CDS            lacZα (fragment): LacZα fragment of β-galactosidase; lacZ fragment
   9472..9900    +  rep_origin     f1 ori (sequence partly withheld): f1 bacteriophage origin of replication; arrow indicates direction of (+) strand synthesis
   9953..10057   +  promoter       AmpR promoter: bla
  10058..10918   +  CDS            AmpR: β-lactamase; bla; confers resistance to ampicillin, carbenicillin, and related antibiotics
  11089..11677   +  rep_origin     ori: high-copy-number ColE1/pMB1/pBR322/pUC origin of replication
  11860..11952   +  CDS            lacI (fragment): lac repressor; lacI; The lac repressor binds to the lac operator to inhibit transcription in E. coli. This inhibition can be relieved by adding lactose or isopropyl-β-D-thiogalactopyranoside (IPTG).
  11965..11986   +  protein_bind   CAP binding site: CAP binding activates transcription in the presence of cAMP. E. coli catabolite activator protein
  12001..12031   +  promoter       lac promoter: promoter for the E. coli lac operon
  12035..12057   +  protein_bind   lac operator (fragment): The lac repressor binds to the lac operator to inhibit transcription in E. coli. This inhibition can be relieved by adding lactose or isopropyl-β-D-thiogalactopyranoside (IPTG). lac repressor encoded by lacI
>Addgene plasmid #113163 | pOTTC1080 - prRosa26v2 LSL FLAG-SpCas9 | depositor full sequence | sequence record 232772 | pOTTC1080 - prRosa26v2 LSL FLAG-SpCas9 sequence 12060 bps
CACAGGAAACAGCTATGACCATGATTACGCCAAGCGCGCAATTAACCCTCACTAAAGGGAACAAAAGCTG
GAGCTCGCCCTCCAAGGACGGTGGAGCCGCTTTGTGGGACAGCTGGGTTCGATTCGTTAACCCTGGAAGG
GGCAAGCGGGTGGTAGTCAGGAATCCGGCCGCCCTGCAGCAACCGGAGGGGGAGGGAGAAGGGAGCGGAA
AAGTCTCCACCGGACGCGGCCATGGCTCCCACGGGGGGCGGAGAAGCGCTTCCGGTCGATGTCTCATCGC
TGATTGGCTGCTTTTCCTCCCGCCGCGTGTGAAAACACAAATGGCGTGTTTTGGTTGGAGTGAGGCGCCT
GTCAATTAACGGCTGCCGGAGTGCGCAGCCGCTGACTGCCTCGCTGTGCCCACTGGGTGGGGCGGGAGGT
AGGTGGGGTGAGGCGAGCTGGACGTGCGGGCGCGGTCGGCCTCTGGCGGGGCGGGGGAGGGGAGGGTCAG
CGAAAGTGGCTGGCGCGTGAGCGGCCTCCCACCCTCCCCTTCCTCTGGGGGAGTCGTTTTACCCGCCGCC
GGCCTGGCCTCGTCATCTGATTGGCTCTCGGGGCTCAGAAAACTGGCCTTTGCAATTGGCCCGCGTTCAT
GCAAGTTCAGTCCCTAAGCTGGCTGGCGGGGGCGGCAGGGAGGCGCTCACAGGTTCCGGCCCTCCCCCCA
GGCCCCGCGCCGCAGAGTCTGGCCCCGCGCCCCTGCGCAACGTGGCAGGAAGCGCGCGCTGGGGGCGGGG
ACGGGCGGTCGGTCTGAGCGGCGGGCGGGTGCAAACGGGATTCCTCCTTGAGTTGTGGCACTGAGGAACG
TGCTGAACAAGACCTACATTGCACTCCAGGGAGTGGATGAAGGAGTTGGGGCTCAGTCGGGTTGTATTGG
AGACAAGAAGCACTTGCTCTCCAAAAGTCGGTTTGAGTTATCATTAAGGGAGCTGCAGTGGAGTAGGCGG
AGAAAAGGCCGCACCCTTCTCAGGACGGGGGAGGGGAGTGTTGCAATACCTTTCTGGGAGTTCTCTGCTG
CCTCCTGTCTTCTGAGGACCGCCCTGGGCCTGGAAGATTCCCTTCCCACGCGTAACCGTTTAAACAATTC
TGCAGGAATCTAGTTATTAATAGTAATCAATTACGGGGTCATTAGTTCATAGCCCATATATGGAGTTCCG
CGTTACATAACTTACGGTAAATGGCCCGCCTGGCTGACCGCCCAACGACCCCCGCCCATTGACGTCAATA
ATGACGTATGTTCCCATAGTAACGCCAATAGGGACTTTCCATTGACGTCAATGGGTGGAGTATTTACGGT
AAACTGCCCACTTGGCAGTACATCAAGTGTATCATATGCCAAGTACGCCCCCTATTGACGTCAATGACGG
TAAATGGCCCGCCTGGCATTATGCCCAGTACATGACCTTATGGGACTTTCCTACTTGGCAGTACATCTAC
GTATTAGTCATCGCTATTACCATGGTCGAGGTGAGCCCCACGTTCTGCTTCACTCTCCCCATCTCCCCCC
CCTCCCCACCCCCAATTTTGTATTTATTTATTTTTTAATTATTTTGTGCAGCGATGGGGGCGGGGGGGGG
GGGGGGGCGCGCGCCAGGCGGGGCGGGGCGGGGCGAGGGGCGGGGCGGGGCGAGGCGGAGAGGTGCGGCG
GCAGCCAATCAGAGCGGCGCGCTCCGAAAGTTTCCTTTTATGGCGAGGCGGCGGCGGCGGCGGCCCTATA
AAAAGCGAAGCGCGCGGCGGGCGGGGAGTCGCTGCGACGCTGCCTTCGCCCCGTGCCCCGCTCCGCCGCC
GCCTCGCGCCGCCCGCCCCGGCTCTGACTGACCGCGTTACTCCCACAGGTGAGCGGGCGGGACGGCCCTT
CTCCTCCGGGCTGTAATTAGCGCTTGGTTTAATGACGGCTTGTTTCTTTTCTGTGGCTGCGTGAAAGCCT
TGAGGGGCTCCGGGAGGGCCCTTTGTGCGGGGGGAGCGGCTCGGGGGGTGCGTGCGTGTGTGTGTGCGTG
GGGAGCGCCGCGTGCGGCTCCGCGCTGCCCGGCGGCTGTGAGCGCTGCGGGCGCGGCGCGGGGCTTTGTG
CGCTCCGCAGTGTGCGCGAGGGGAGCGCGGCCGGGGGCGGTGCCCCGCGGTGCGGGGGGGGCTGCGAGGG
GAACAAAGGCTGCGTGCGGGGTGTGTGCGTGGGGGGGTGAGCAGGGGGTGTGGGCGCGTCGGTCGGGCTG
CAACCCCCCCTGCACCCCCCTCCCCGAGTTGCTGAGCACGGCCCGGCTTCGGGTGCGGGGCTCCGTACGG
GGCGTGGCGCGGGGCTCGCCGTGCCGGGCGGGGGGTGGCGGCAGGTGGGGGTGCCGGGCGGGGCGGGGCC
GCCTCGGGCCGGGGAGGGCTCGGGGGAGGGGCGCGGCGGCCCCCGGAGCGCCGGCGGCTGTCGAGGCGCG
GCGAGCCGCAGCCATTGCCTTTTATGGTAATCGTGCGAGAGGGCGCAGGGACTTCCTTTGTCCCAAATCT
GTGCGGAGCCGAAATCTGGGAGGCGCCGCCGCACCCCCTCTAGCGGGCGCGGGGCGAAGCGGTGCGGCGC
CGGCAGGAAGGAAATGGGCGGGGAGGGCCTTCGTGCGTCGCCGCGCCGCCGTCCCCTTCTCCCTCTCCAG
CCTCGGGGCTGTCCGCGGGGGGACGGCTGCCTTCGGGGGGGACGGGGCAGGGCGGGGTTCGGCTTCTGGC
GTGTGACCGGCGGCTCTAGAGCCTCTGCTAACCATGTTCATGCCTTCTTCTTTTTCCTACAGCTCCTGGG
CAACGTGCTGGTTATTGTGCTGTCTCATCATTTTGGCAAAGAATTGATTTGATACCGCGGGCCCTCGACA
CTAGTGAACCTCTTCGAGGGACCTAATAACTTCGTATAGCATACATTATACGAAGTTATATTAAGGGTTC
CGGATCCACATGATCATAATCAGCCATACCACATTTGTAGAGGTTTTACTTGCTTTAAAAAACCTCCCAC
ACCTCCCCCTGAACCTGAAACATAAAATGAATGCAATTGTTGTTGTTAACTTGTTTATTGCAGCTTATAA
TGGTTACAAATAAAGCAATAGCATCACAAATTTCACAAATAAAGCATTTTTTTCACTGCATTCTAGTTGT
GGTTTGTCCAAACTCATCAATGTATCTTATCATGTCTGGATCATAATCAGCCATACCACATTTGTAGAGG
TTTTACTTGCTTTAAAAAACCTCCCACACCTCCCCCTGAACCTGAAACATAAAATGAATGCAATTGTTGT
TGTTAACTTGTTTATTGCAGCTTATAATGGTTACAAATAAAGCAATAGCATCACAAATTTCACAAATAAA
GCATTTTTTTCACTGCATTCTAGTTGTGGTTTGTCCAAACTCATCAATGTATCTTATCATGTCTGGATCA
TAATCAGCCATACCACATTTGTAGAGGTTTTACTTGCTTTAAAAAACCTCCCACACCTCCCCCTGAACCT
GAAACATAAAATGAATGCAATTGTTGTTGTTAACTTGTTTATTGCAGCTTATAATGGTTACAAATAAAGC
AATAGCATCACAAATTTCACAAATAAAGCATTTTTTTCACTGCATTCTAGTTGTGGTTTGTCCAAACTCA
TCAATGTATCTTATCATGTCTGGATCTGTCGACCTGCAGCCAAGCTAGTATAACTTCGTATAGCATACAT
TATACGAAGTTATTGCGGCCGCGGACTCGCCGCCACCATGGACTATAAGGACCACGACGGAGACTACAAG
GATCATGATATTGATTACAAAGACGATGACGATAAGATGGCCCCAAAGAAGAAGCGGAAGGTCGGTATCC
ACGGAGTCCCAGCAGCCGACAAGAAGTACAGCATCGGCCTGGACATCGGCACCAACTCTGTGGGCTGGGC
CGTGATCACCGACGAGTACAAGGTGCCCAGCAAGAAATTCAAGGTGCTGGGCAACACCGACCGGCACAGC
ATCAAGAAGAACCTGATCGGAGCCCTGCTGTTCGACAGCGGCGAAACAGCCGAGGCCACCCGGCTGAAGA
GAACCGCCAGAAGAAGATACACCAGACGGAAGAACCGGATCTGCTATCTGCAAGAGATCTTCAGCAACGA
GATGGCCAAGGTGGACGACAGCTTCTTCCACAGACTGGAAGAGTCCTTCCTGGTGGAAGAGGATAAGAAG
CACGAGCGGCACCCCATCTTCGGCAACATCGTGGACGAGGTGGCCTACCACGAGAAGTACCCCACCATCT
ACCACCTGAGAAAGAAACTGGTGGACAGCACCGACAAGGCCGACCTGCGGCTGATCTATCTGGCCCTGGC
CCACATGATCAAGTTCCGGGGCCACTTCCTGATCGAGGGCGACCTGAACCCCGACAACAGCGACGTGGAC
AAGCTGTTCATCCAGCTGGTGCAGACCTACAACCAGCTGTTCGAGGAAAACCCCATCAACGCCAGCGGCG
TGGACGCCAAGGCCATCCTGTCTGCCAGACTGAGCAAGAGCAGACGGCTGGAAAATCTGATCGCCCAGCT
GCCCGGCGAGAAGAAGAATGGCCTGTTCGGAAACCTGATTGCCCTGAGCCTGGGCCTGACCCCCAACTTC
AAGAGCAACTTCGACCTGGCCGAGGATGCCAAACTGCAGCTGAGCAAGGACACCTACGACGACGACCTGG
ACAACCTGCTGGCCCAGATCGGCGACCAGTACGCCGACCTGTTTCTGGCCGCCAAGAACCTGTCCGACGC
CATCCTGCTGAGCGACATCCTGAGAGTGAACACCGAGATCACCAAGGCCCCCCTGAGCGCCTCTATGATC
AAGAGATACGACGAGCACCACCAGGACCTGACCCTGCTGAAAGCTCTCGTGCGGCAGCAGCTGCCTGAGA
AGTACAAAGAGATTTTCTTCGACCAGAGCAAGAACGGCTACGCCGGCTACATTGACGGCGGAGCCAGCCA
GGAAGAGTTCTACAAGTTCATCAAGCCCATCCTGGAAAAGATGGACGGCACCGAGGAACTGCTCGTGAAG
CTGAACAGAGAGGACCTGCTGCGGAAGCAGCGGACCTTCGACAACGGCAGCATCCCCCACCAGATCCACC
TGGGAGAGCTGCACGCCATTCTGCGGCGGCAGGAAGATTTTTACCCATTCCTGAAGGACAACCGGGAAAA
GATCGAGAAGATCCTGACCTTCCGCATCCCCTACTACGTGGGCCCTCTGGCCAGGGGAAACAGCAGATTC
GCCTGGATGACCAGAAAGAGCGAGGAAACCATCACCCCCTGGAACTTCGAGGAAGTGGTGGACAAGGGCG
CTTCCGCCCAGAGCTTCATCGAGCGGATGACCAACTTCGATAAGAACCTGCCCAACGAGAAGGTGCTGCC
CAAGCACAGCCTGCTGTACGAGTACTTCACCGTGTATAACGAGCTGACCAAAGTGAAATACGTGACCGAG
GGAATGAGAAAGCCCGCCTTCCTGAGCGGCGAGCAGAAAAAGGCCATCGTGGACCTGCTGTTCAAGACCA
ACCGGAAAGTGACCGTGAAGCAGCTGAAAGAGGACTACTTCAAGAAAATCGAGTGCTTCGACTCCGTGGA
AATCTCCGGCGTGGAAGATCGGTTCAACGCCTCCCTGGGCACATACCACGATCTGCTGAAAATTATCAAG
GACAAGGACTTCCTGGACAATGAGGAAAACGAGGACATTCTGGAAGATATCGTGCTGACCCTGACACTGT
TTGAGGACAGAGAGATGATCGAGGAACGGCTGAAAACCTATGCCCACCTGTTCGACGACAAAGTGATGAA
GCAGCTGAAGCGGCGGAGATACACCGGCTGGGGCAGGCTGAGCCGGAAGCTGATCAACGGCATCCGGGAC
AAGCAGTCCGGCAAGACAATCCTGGATTTCCTGAAGTCCGACGGCTTCGCCAACAGAAACTTCATGCAGC
TGATCCACGACGACAGCCTGACCTTTAAAGAGGACATCCAGAAAGCCCAGGTGTCCGGCCAGGGCGATAG
CCTGCACGAGCACATTGCCAATCTGGCCGGCAGCCCCGCCATTAAGAAGGGCATCCTGCAGACAGTGAAG
GTGGTGGACGAGCTCGTGAAAGTGATGGGCCGGCACAAGCCCGAGAACATCGTGATCGAAATGGCCAGAG
AGAACCAGACCACCCAGAAGGGACAGAAGAACAGCCGCGAGAGAATGAAGCGGATCGAAGAGGGCATCAA
AGAGCTGGGCAGCCAGATCCTGAAAGAACACCCCGTGGAAAACACCCAGCTGCAGAACGAGAAGCTGTAC
CTGTACTACCTGCAGAATGGGCGGGATATGTACGTGGACCAGGAACTGGACATCAACCGGCTGTCCGACT
ACGATGTGGACCATATCGTGCCTCAGAGCTTTCTGAAGGACGACTCCATCGACAACAAGGTGCTGACCAG
AAGCGACAAGAACCGGGGCAAGAGCGACAACGTGCCCTCCGAAGAGGTCGTGAAGAAGATGAAGAACTAC
TGGCGGCAGCTGCTGAACGCCAAGCTGATTACCCAGAGAAAGTTCGACAATCTGACCAAGGCCGAGAGAG
GCGGCCTGAGCGAACTGGATAAGGCCGGCTTCATCAAGAGACAGCTGGTGGAAACCCGGCAGATCACAAA
GCACGTGGCACAGATCCTGGACTCCCGGATGAACACTAAGTACGACGAGAATGACAAGCTGATCCGGGAA
GTGAAAGTGATCACCCTGAAGTCCAAGCTGGTGTCCGATTTCCGGAAGGATTTCCAGTTTTACAAAGTGC
GCGAGATCAACAACTACCACCACGCCCACGACGCCTACCTGAACGCCGTCGTGGGAACCGCCCTGATCAA
AAAGTACCCTAAGCTGGAAAGCGAGTTCGTGTACGGCGACTACAAGGTGTACGACGTGCGGAAGATGATC
GCCAAGAGCGAGCAGGAAATCGGCAAGGCTACCGCCAAGTACTTCTTCTACAGCAACATCATGAACTTTT
TCAAGACCGAGATTACCCTGGCCAACGGCGAGATCCGGAAGCGGCCTCTGATCGAGACAAACGGCGAAAC
CGGGGAGATCGTGTGGGATAAGGGCCGGGATTTTGCCACCGTGCGGAAAGTGCTGAGCATGCCCCAAGTG
AATATCGTGAAAAAGACCGAGGTGCAGACAGGCGGCTTCAGCAAAGAGTCTATCCTGCCCAAGAGGAACA
GCGATAAGCTGATCGCCAGAAAGAAGGACTGGGACCCTAAGAAGTACGGCGGCTTCGACAGCCCCACCGT
GGCCTATTCTGTGCTGGTGGTGGCCAAAGTGGAAAAGGGCAAGTCCAAGAAACTGAAGAGTGTGAAAGAG
CTGCTGGGGATCACCATCATGGAAAGAAGCAGCTTCGAGAAGAATCCCATCGACTTTCTGGAAGCCAAGG
GCTACAAAGAAGTGAAAAAGGACCTGATCATCAAGCTGCCTAAGTACTCCCTGTTCGAGCTGGAAAACGG
CCGGAAGAGAATGCTGGCCTCTGCCGGCGAACTGCAGAAGGGAAACGAACTGGCCCTGCCCTCCAAATAT
GTGAACTTCCTGTACCTGGCCAGCCACTATGAGAAGCTGAAGGGCTCCCCCGAGGATAATGAGCAGAAAC
AGCTGTTTGTGGAACAGCACAAGCACTACCTGGACGAGATCATCGAGCAGATCAGCGAGTTCTCCAAGAG
AGTGATCCTGGCCGACGCTAATCTGGACAAAGTGCTGTCCGCCTACAACAAGCACCGGGATAAGCCCATC
AGAGAGCAGGCCGAGAATATCATCCACCTGTTTACCCTGACCAATCTGGGAGCCCCTGCCGCCTTCAAGT
ACTTTGACACCACCATCGACCGGAAGAGGTACACCAGCACCAAAGAGGTGCTGGACGCCACCCTGATCCA
CCAGAGCATCACCGGCCTGTACGAGACACGGATCGACCTGTCTCAGCTGGGAGGCGACAAAAGGCCGGCG
GCCACGAAAAAGGCCGGCCAGGCAAAAAAGAAAAAGTGATAAGGCCTCGAGCCTCGACTGTGCCTTCTAG
TTGCCAGCCATCTGTTGTTTGCCCCTCCCCCGTGCCTTCCTTGACCCTGGAAGGTGCCACTCCCACTGTC
CTTTCCTAATAAAATGAGGAAATTGCATCGCATTGTCTGAGTAGGTGTCATTCTATTCTGGGGGGTGGGG
TGGGGCAGGACAGCAAGGGGGAGGATTGGGAAGACAATAGCAGGCATGCTGGGGATGCGGTGGGCTCTAT
GGCTTCTGAGCATAGGATCCCCGAATTCGAGTCTTCTGGGCAGGCTTAAAGGCTAACCTGGTGCGTGGGG
CGTTGTCCTGCAGAGGAATTGAACAGGTGTAAAATTGGAGGGGCAAGACTTCCCACAGATTTTCGATTGT
GTTGTTAAGTATTGTAATAGGGGCAAATAAGGGAAATAGACTAGGCACTCACCTGGGGTTTTATGCAGCA
AAACTACAGGTTATTATTGCTTGTGATCCGCCCTGGAGAATTTTTCACCGAGGTAGATTGAAGACATGCC
CACCCAAATTTTAATATTCTTCCACTTGCGATCCTTGCTACAGTATGAAATTACAGTATCGTGAATTAGA
ATATATAAGCAGAATTTTAAGCATTTTAAAAGAGCCCAGTACTTCATGTCTGTCTCTCCCACTTCTGCAG
CCCTATCAAAGGGTATTTTAGCACACTCATTTTAGTCCCATTTTCATTTGTTGTACTGGCTTATCCAATC
CCTAGACAGAGCACTGGCATTCCCTCTCTCCTGATCTTAGAAGTCCGATGACTCATGAAACCAGACAGAT
TAGTTTCATACACCACAAATCGAGGCTGTAGCTGGGGCCTTTAACATTGCAGTTTTTTTATTCTTCAGTA
CACTTTGTTGATTCTTTGCCTTGATCTTGACTTCAGGTTCTATCACCACCCCCTCAGATGGTGTTCCACA
CTTGGGCCTATTCACAGTTCAGAGAGCTTTACAACAATAGATGTATTGAGAATCCAACCTAAAGTTCAGC
TTTTTACTCCCATGAATGCCTCTTTCCTTTTTCTCCATTTATAAACTGAGCCATTTCCTGTTAATGGTTT
ACAGATGAATATCTCCTCCCCCAATATCACCTGATGTATCTTACATTTTGCCAGGCTTAGATTGTCTTAA
AAGGTACATAAATTAACATGTGAAATTTACTCCTTAATGCTTCAGTGGATTTCATGAGTGCAGTACAGAA
GACTGGTAATGGGCTAATAACTTTTATTTCAGGTACCCAATTCGCCCTATAGTGAGTCGTATTACGCGCG
CTCACTGGCCGTCGTTTTACAACGTCGTGACTGGGAAAACCCTGGCGTTACCCAACTTAATCGCCTTGCA
GCACATCCCCCTTTCGCCAGCTGGCGTAATAGCGAAGAGGCCCGCACCGATCGCCCTTCCCAACAGTTGC
GCAGCCTGAATGGCGAATGGG
[124 nt withheld, positions 9472-9595]
C
[91 nt withheld, positions 9597-9687]
A
[49 nt withheld, positions 9689-9737]
CCTTTGACGTTGGAGTCCACGTTCTTT
[37 nt withheld, positions 9765-9801]
ACCCTATCTCGGTCTATTCTTTTGATTTATAAGGGATTTTGCCGATTTCGGCCTATTGGTTAAAAAATGA
GCTGATTTAACAAAAATTTAACGCGAATTTTAACAAAATATTAACGCTTACAATTTAGGTGGCACTTTTC
GGGGAAATGTGCGCGGAACCCCTATTTGTTTATTTTTCTAAATACATTCAAATATGTATCCGCTCATGAG
ACAATAACCCTGATAAATGCTTCAATAATATTGAAAAAGGAAGAGTATGAGTATTCAACATTTCCGTGTC
GCCCTTATTCCCTTTTTTGCGGCATTTTGCCTTCCTGTTTTTGCTCACCCAGAAACGCTGGTGAAAGTAA
AAGATGCTGAAGATCAGTTGGGTGCACGAGTGGGTTACATCGAACTGGATCTCAACAGCGGTAAGATCCT
TGAGAGTTTTCGCCCCGAAGAACGTTTTCCAATGATGAGCACTTTTAAAGTTCTGCTATGTGGCGCGGTA
TTATCCCGTATTGACGCCGGGCAAGAGCAACTCGGTCGCCGCATACACTATTCTCAGAATGACTTGGTTG
AGTACTCACCAGTCACAGAAAAGCATCTTACGGATGGCATGACAGTAAGAGAATTATGCAGTGCTGCCAT
AACCATGAGTGATAACACTGCGGCCAACTTACTTCTGACAACGATCGGAGGACCGAAGGAGCTAACCGCT
TTTTTGCACAACATGGGGGATCATGTAACTCGCCTTGATCGTTGGGAACCGGAGCTGAATGAAGCCATAC
CAAACGACGAGCGTGACACCACGATGCCTGTAGCAATGGCAACAACGTTGCGCAAACTATTAACTGGCGA
ACTACTTACTCTAGCTTCCCGGCAACAATTAATAGACTGGATGGAGGCGGATAAAGTTGCAGGACCACTT
CTGCGCTCGGCCCTTCCGGCTGGCTGGTTTATTGCTGATAAATCTGGAGCCGGTGAGCGTGGGTCTCGCG
GTATCATTGCAGCACTGGGGCCAGATGGTAAGCCCTCCCGTATCGTAGTTATCTACACGACGGGGAGTCA
GGCAACTATGGATGAACGAAATAGACAGATCGCTGAGATAGGTGCCTCACTGATTAAGCATTGGTAACTG
TCAGACCAAGTTTACTCATATATACTTTAGATTGATTTAAAACTTCATTTTTAATTTAAAAGGATCTAGG
TGAAGATCCTTTTTGATAATCTCATGACCAAAATCCCTTAACGTGAGTTTTCGTTCCACTGAGCGTCAGA
CCCCGTAGAAAAGATCAAAGGATCTTCTTGAGATCCTTTTTTTCTGCGCGTAATCTGCTGCTTGCAAACA
AAAAAACCACCGCTACCAGCGGTGGTTTGTTTGCCGGATCAAGAGCTACCAACTCTTTTTCCGAAGGTAA
CTGGCTTCAGCAGAGCGCAGATACCAAATACTGTCCTTCTAGTGTAGCCGTAGTTAGGCCACCACTTCAA
GAACTCTGTAGCACCGCCTACATACCTCGCTCTGCTAATCCTGTTACCAGTGGCTGCTGCCAGTGGCGAT
AAGTCGTGTCTTACCGGGTTGGACTCAAGACGATAGTTACCGGATAAGGCGCAGCGGTCGGGCTGAACGG
GGGGTTCGTGCACACAGCCCAGCTTGGAGCGAACGACCTACACCGAACTGAGATACCTACAGCGTGAGCT
ATGAGAAAGCGCCACGCTTCCCGAAGGGAGAAAGGCGGACAGGTATCCGGTAAGCGGCAGGGTCGGAACA
GGAGAGCGCACGAGGGAGCTTCCAGGGGGAAACGCCTGGTATCTTTATAGTCCTGTCGGGTTTCGCCACC
TCTGACTTGAGCGTCGATTTTTGTGATGCTCGTCAGGGGGGCGGAGCCTATGGAAAAACGCCAGCAACGC
GGCCTTTTTACGGTTCCTGGCCTTTTGCTGGCCTTTTGCTCACATGTTCTTTCCTGCGTTATCCCCTGAT
TCTGTGGATAACCGTATTACCGCCTTTGAGTGAGCTGATACCGCTCGCCGCAGCCGAACGACCGAGCGCA
GCGAGTCAGTGAGCGAGGAAGCGGAAGAGCGCCCAATACGCAAACCGCCTCTCCCCGCGCGTTGGCCGAT
TCATTAATGCAGCTGGCACGACAGGTTTCCCGACTGGAAAGCGGGCAGTGAGCGCAACGCAATTAATGTG
AGTTAGCTCACTCATTAGGCACCCCAGGCTTTACACTTTATGCTTCCGGCTCGTATGTTGTGTGGAATTG
TGAGCGGATAACAATTTCA
