Features (pLannotate 1.2.2; 26 found; start..end, strand, type, name):
     40..58      +  promoter       T3 promoter: promoter for bacteriophage T3 RNA polymerase
   1191..1494    +  enhancer       CMV enhancer: human cytomegalovirus immediate early enhancer
   1496..1773    +  promoter       chicken β-actin promoter: No description available
   1774..2790    +  intron         chimeric intron: chimera between introns from chicken β-actin and rabbit β-globin
   2892..2925    +  protein_bind   loxP: Cre-mediated recombination occurs in the 8-bp core sequence (GCATACAT). Cre recombinase
   2945..3031    +  CDS            large T antigen (fragment): large T antigen from SV40 (simian virus 40)
   3054..3188    +  polyA_signal   SV40 poly(A) signal: SV40 polyadenylation signal
   3185..3268    +  CDS            large T antigen (fragment): large T antigen from SV40 (simian virus 40)
   3291..3425    +  polyA_signal   SV40 poly(A) signal: SV40 polyadenylation signal
   3422..3505    +  CDS            large T antigen (fragment): large T antigen from SV40 (simian virus 40)
   3528..3662    +  polyA_signal   SV40 poly(A) signal: SV40 polyadenylation signal
   3686..3719    +  protein_bind   loxP: Cre-mediated recombination occurs in the 8-bp core sequence (GCATACAT). Cre recombinase
   3864..5465    +  CDS            Cas9(N): N-terminal portion of Streptococcus pyogenes Cas9 (Zetsche et al., 2015)
   5466..7964    +  CDS            Cas9(C): C-terminal portion of Streptococcus pyogenes Cas9 (Zetsche et al., 2015)
   7965..8012    +  CDS            nucleoplasmin NLS: bipartite nuclear localization signal from nucleoplasmin
   8034..8258    +  polyA_signal   bGH poly(A) signal: bovine growth hormone polyadenylation signal
   9282..9300    -  promoter       T7 promoter: promoter for bacteriophage T7 RNA polymerase
   9308..9463    +  CDS            lacZα (fragment): LacZα fragment of β-galactosidase; lacZ fragment
   9468..9896    +  rep_origin     f1 ori (sequence partly withheld): f1 bacteriophage origin of replication; arrow indicates direction of (+) strand synthesis
   9949..10053   +  promoter       AmpR promoter: bla
  10054..10914   +  CDS            AmpR: β-lactamase; bla; confers resistance to ampicillin, carbenicillin, and related antibiotics
  11085..11673   +  rep_origin     ori: high-copy-number ColE1/pMB1/pBR322/pUC origin of replication
  11856..11948   +  CDS            lacI (fragment): lac repressor; lacI; The lac repressor binds to the lac operator to inhibit transcription in E. coli. This inhibition can be relieved by adding lactose or isopropyl-β-D-thiogalactopyranoside (IPTG).
  11961..11982   +  protein_bind   CAP binding site: CAP binding activates transcription in the presence of cAMP. E. coli catabolite activator protein
  11997..12027   +  promoter       lac promoter: promoter for the E. coli lac operon
  12031..12053   +  protein_bind   lac operator (fragment): The lac repressor binds to the lac operator to inhibit transcription in E. coli. This inhibition can be relieved by adding lactose or isopropyl-β-D-thiogalactopyranoside (IPTG). lac repressor encoded by lacI
>Addgene plasmid #113163 | pOTTC1080 - prRosa26v2 LSL FLAG-SpCas9 | addgene full sequence | sequence record 239523 | Addgene NGS Result
CACAGGAAACAGCTATGACCATGATTACGCCAAGCGCGCAATTAACCCTCACTAAAGGGAACAAAAGCTG
GAGCTCGCCCTCCAAGGACGGTGGAGCCGCTTTGTGGGACAGCTGGGTTCGATTCGTTAACCCTGGAAGG
GGCAAGCGGGTGGTAGTCAGGAATCCGGCCGCCCTGCAGCAACCGGAGGGGGAGGGAGAAGGGAGCGGAA
AAGTCTCCACCGGACGCGGCCATGGCTCCCACGGGGGGCGGAGAAGCGCTTCCGGTCGATGTCTCATCGC
TGATTGGCTGCTTTTCCTCCCGCCGCGTGTGAAAACACAAATGGCGTGTTTTGGTTGGAGTGAGGCGCCT
GTCAATTAACGGCTGCCGGAGTGCGCAGCCGCTGACTGCCTCGCTGTGCCCACTGGGTGGGGCGGGAGGT
AGGTGGGGTGAGGCGAGCTGGACGTGCGGGCGCGGTCGGCCTCTGGCGGGGCGGGGGAGGGGAGGGTCAG
CGAAAGTGGCTGGCGCGTGAGCGGCCTCCCACCCTCCCCTTCCTCTGGGGGAGTCGTTTTACCCGCCGCC
GGCCTGGCCTCGTCATCTGATTGGCTCTCGGGGCTCAGAAAACTGGCCTTTGCAATTGGCCCGCGTTCAT
GCAAGTTCAGTCCCTAAGCTGGCTGGCGGGGGCGGCAGGGAGGCGCTCACAGGTTCCGGCCCTCCCCCCA
GGCCCCGCGCCGCAGAGTCTGGCCCCGCGCCCCTGCGCAACGTGGCAGGAAGCGCGCGCTGGGGGCGGGG
ACGGGCGGTCGGTCTGAGCGGCGGGCGGGTGCAAACGGGATTCCTCCTTGAGTTGTGGCACTGAGGAACG
TGCTGAACAAGACCTACATTGCACTCCAGGGAGTGGATGAAGGAGTTGGGGCTCAGTCGGGTTGTATTGG
AGACAAGAAGCACTTGCTCTCCAAAAGTCGGTTTGAGTTATCATTAAGGGAGCTGCAGTGGAGTAGGCGG
AGAAAAGGCCGCACCCTTCTCAGGACGGGGGAGGGGAGTGTTGCAATACCTTTCTGGGAGTTCTCTGCTG
CCTCCTGTCTTCTGAGGACCGCCCTGGGCCTGGAAGATTCCCTTCCCACGCGTAACCGTTTAAACAATTC
TGCAGGAATCTAGTTATTAATAGTAATCAATTACGGGGTCATTAGTTCATAGCCCATATATGGAGTTCCG
CGTTACATAACTTACGGTAAATGGCCCGCCTGGCTGACCGCCCAACGACCCCCGCCCATTGACGTCAATA
ATGACGTATGTTCCCATAGTAACGCCAATAGGGACTTTCCATTGACGTCAATGGGTGGAGTATTTACGGT
AAACTGCCCACTTGGCAGTACATCAAGTGTATCATATGCCAAGTACGCCCCCTATTGACGTCAATGACGG
TAAATGGCCCGCCTGGCATTATGCCCAGTACATGACCTTATGGGACTTTCCTACTTGGCAGTACATCTAC
GTATTAGTCATCGCTATTACCATGGTCGAGGTGAGCCCCACGTTCTGCTTCACTCTCCCCATCTCCCCCC
CCTCCCCACCCCCAATTTTGTATTTATTTATTTTTTAATTATTTTGTGCAGCGATGGGGGCGGGGGGGGG
GGGGGGGCGCGCGCCRGGSGGGGSGGGGSGGGGSGRGGGGSGGGGSGGGGCGAGGCGGAGAGGTGCGGCG
GCAGCCAATCAGAGCGGCGCGCTCCGAAAGTTTCCTTTTATGGCGAGGCGGCGGCGGCGGCGGCCCTATA
AAAAGCGAAGCGCGCGGCGGGCGGGAGTCGCTGCGCGCTGCCTTCGCCCCGTGCCCCGCTCCGCCGCCGC
CTCGCGCCGCCCGCCCCGGCTCTGACTGACCGCGTTACTCCCACAGGTGAGCGGGCGGGACGGCCCTTCT
CCTCCGGGCTGTAATTAGCGCTTGGTTTAATGACGGCTTGTTTCTTTTCTGTGGCTGCGTGAAAGCCTTG
AGGGGCTCCGGGAGGGCCCTTTGTGCGGGGGGAGCGGCTCGGGGGGTGCGTGCGTGTGTGTGTGCGTGGG
GAGCGCCGCGTGCGGCTCCGCGCTGCCCGGCGGCTGTGAGCGCTGCGGGCGCGGCGCGGGGCTTTGTGCG
CTCCGCAGTGTGCGCGAGGGGAGCGCGGCCGGGGGCGGTGCCCCGCGGTGCGGGGGGGGCTGCGAGGGGA
ACAAAGGCTGCGTGCGGGGTGTGTGCGTGGGGGGGTGAGCAGGGGGTGTGGGCGCGTCGGTCGGGCTGCA
ACCCCCCCTGCACCCCCCTCCCCGAGTTGCTGAGCACGGCCCGGCTTCGGGTGCGGGGCTCCGTACGGGG
CGTGGCGCGGGGCTCGCCGTGCCGGGCGGGGGGTGGCGGCAGGTGGGGGTGCCGGGCGGGGCGGGGCCGC
CTCGGGCCGGGGRGGGCTCGGGGGAGGGGCGCGGCGGCCCCCGGAGCGCCGGCGGCTGTCGAGGCGCGGC
GAGCCGCAGCCATTGCCTTTTATGGTAATCGTGCGAGAGGGCGCAGGGACTTCCTTTGTCCCAAATCTGT
GCGGAGCCGAAATCTGGGAGGCGCCGCCGCACCCCCTCTAGCGGGCGCGGGGCGAAGCGGTGCGGCGCCG
GCAGGAAGGAAATGGGCGGGGAGGGCCTTCGTGCGTCGCCGCGCCGCCGTCCCCTTCTCCCTCTCCAGCC
TCGGGGCTGTCCGCGGGGGGACGGCTGCCTTCGGGGGGGACGGGGCAGGGCGGGGTTCGGCTTCTGGCGT
GTGACCGGCGGCTCTAGAGCCTCTGCTAACCATGTTCATGCCTTCTTCTTTTTCCTACAGCTCCTGGGCA
ACGTGCTGGTTATTGTGCTGTCTCATCATTTTGGCAAAGAATTGATTTGATACCGCGGGCTCGACACTAG
TGAACCTCTTCGAGGGACCTAATAACTTCGTATAGCATACATTATACGAAGTTATATTAAGGGTTCCGGA
TCCACATGATCATAATCAGCCATACCACATTTGTAGAGGTTTTACTTGCTTTAAAAAACCTCCCACACCT
CCCCCTGAACCTGAAACATAAAATGAATGCAATTGTTGTTGTTAACTTGTTTATTGCAGCTTATAATGGT
TACAAATAAAGCAATAGCATCACAAATTTCACAAATAAAGCATTTTTTTCACTGCATTCTAGTTGTGGTT
TGTCCAAACTCATCAATGTATCTTATCATGTCTGGATCATAATCAGCCATACCACATTTGTAGAGGTTTT
ACTTGCTTTAAAAAACCTCCCACACCTCCCCCTGAACCTGAAACATAAAATGAATGCAATTGTTGTTGTT
AACTTGTTTATTGCAGCTTATAATGGTTACAAATAAAGCAATAGCATCACAAATTTCACAAATAAAGCAT
TTTTTTCACTGCATTCTAGTTGTGGTTTGTCCAAACTCATCAATGTATCTTATCATGTCTGGATCATAAT
CAGCCATACCACATTTGTAGAGGTTTTACTTGCTTTAAAAAACCTCCCACACCTCCCCCTGAACCTGAAA
CATAAAATGAATGCAATTGTTGTTGTTAACTTGTTTATTGCAGCTTATAATGGTTACAAATAAAGCAATA
GCATCACAAATTTCACAAATAAAGCATTTTTTTCACTGCATTCTAGTTGTGGTTTGTCCAAACTCATCAA
TGTATCTTATCATGTCTGGATCTGTCGACCTGCAGCCAAGCTAGTATAACTTCGTATAGCATACATTATA
CGAAGTTATTGCGGCCGCGGACTCGCCGCCACCATGGACTATAAGGACCACGACGGAGACTACAAGGATC
ATGATATTGATTACAAAGACGATGACGATAAGATGGCCCCAAAGAAGAAGCGGAAGGTCGGTATCCACGG
AGTCCCAGCAGCCGACAAGAAGTACAGCATCGGCCTGGACATCGGCACCAACTCTGTGGGCTGGGCCGTG
ATCACCGACGAGTACAAGGTGCCCAGCAAGAAATTCAAGGTGCTGGGCAACACCGACCGGCACAGCATCA
AGAAGAACCTGATCGGAGCCCTGCTGTTCGACAGCGGCGAAACAGCCGAGGCCACCCGGCTGAAGAGAAC
CGCCAGAAGAAGATACACCAGACGGAAGAACCGGATCTGCTATCTGCAAGAGATCTTCAGCAACGAGATG
GCCAAGGTGGACGACAGCTTCTTCCACAGACTGGAAGAGTCCTTCCTGGTGGAAGAGGATAAGAAGCACG
AGCGGCACCCCATCTTCGGCAACATCGTGGACGAGGTGGCCTACCACGAGAAGTACCCCACCATCTACCA
CCTGAGAAAGAAACTGGTGGACAGCACCGACAAGGCCGACCTGCGGCTGATCTATCTGGCCCTGGCCCAC
ATGATCAAGTTCCGGGGCCACTTCCTGATCGAGGGCGACCTGAACCCCGACAACAGCGACGTGGACAAGC
TGTTCATCCAGCTGGTGCAGACCTACAACCAGCTGTTCGAGGAAAACCCCATCAACGCCAGCGGCGTGGA
CGCCAAGGCCATCCTGTCTGCCAGACTGAGCAAGAGCAGACGGCTGGAAAATCTGATCGCCCAGCTGCCC
GGCGAGAAGAAGAATGGCCTGTTCGGAAACCTGATTGCCCTGAGCCTGGGCCTGACCCCCAACTTCAAGA
GCAACTTCGACCTGGCCGAGGATGCCAAACTGCAGCTGAGCAAGGACACCTACGACGACGACCTGGACAA
CCTGCTGGCCCAGATCGGCGACCAGTACGCCGACCTGTTTCTGGCCGCCAAGAACCTGTCCGACGCCATC
CTGCTGAGCGACATCCTGAGAGTGAACACCGAGATCACCAAGGCCCCCCTGAGCGCCTCTATGATCAAGA
GATACGACGAGCACCACCAGGACCTGACCCTGCTGAAAGCTCTCGTGCGGCAGCAGCTGCCTGAGAAGTA
CAAAGAGATTTTCTTCGACCAGAGCAAGAACGGCTACGCCGGCTACATTGACGGCGGAGCCAGCCAGGAA
GAGTTCTACAAGTTCATCAAGCCCATCCTGGAAAAGATGGACGGCACCGAGGAACTGCTCGTGAAGCTGA
ACAGAGAGGACCTGCTGCGGAAGCAGCGGACCTTCGACAACGGCAGCATCCCCCACCAGATCCACCTGGG
AGAGCTGCACGCCATTCTGCGGCGGCAGGAAGATTTTTACCCATTCCTGAAGGACAACCGGGAAAAGATC
GAGAAGATCCTGACCTTCCGCATCCCCTACTACGTGGGCCCTCTGGCCAGGGGAAACAGCAGATTCGCCT
GGATGACCAGAAAGAGCGAGGAAACCATCACCCCCTGGAACTTCGAGGAAGTGGTGGACAAGGGCGCTTC
CGCCCAGAGCTTCATCGAGCGGATGACCAACTTCGATAAGAACCTGCCCAACGAGAAGGTGCTGCCCAAG
CACAGCCTGCTGTACGAGTACTTCACCGTGTATAACGAGCTGACCAAAGTGAAATACGTGACCGAGGGAA
TGAGAAAGCCCGCCTTCCTGAGCGGCGAGCAGAAAAAGGCCATCGTGGACCTGCTGTTCAAGACCAACCG
GAAAGTGACCGTGAAGCAGCTGAAAGAGGACTACTTCAAGAAAATCGAGTGCTTCGACTCCGTGGAAATC
TCCGGCGTGGAAGATCGGTTCAACGCCTCCCTGGGCACATACCACGATCTGCTGAAAATTATCAAGGACA
AGGACTTCCTGGACAATGAGGAAAACGAGGACATTCTGGAAGATATCGTGCTGACCCTGACACTGTTTGA
GGACAGAGAGATGATCGAGGAACGGCTGAAAACCTATGCCCACCTGTTCGACGACAAAGTGATGAAGCAG
CTGAAGCGGCGGAGATACACCGGCTGGGGCAGGCTGAGCCGGAAGCTGATCAACGGCATCCGGGACAAGC
AGTCCGGCAAGACAATCCTGGATTTCCTGAAGTCCGACGGCTTCGCCAACAGAAACTTCATGCAGCTGAT
CCACGACGACAGCCTGACCTTTAAAGAGGACATCCAGAAAGCCCAGGTGTCCGGCCAGGGCGATAGCCTG
CACGAGCACATTGCCAATCTGGCCGGCAGCCCCGCCATTAAGAAGGGCATCCTGCAGACAGTGAAGGTGG
TGGACGAGCTCGTGAAAGTGATGGGCCGGCACAAGCCCGAGAACATCGTGATCGAAATGGCCAGAGAGAA
CCAGACCACCCAGAAGGGACAGAAGAACAGCCGCGAGAGAATGAAGCGGATCGAAGAGGGCATCAAAGAG
CTGGGCAGCCAGATCCTGAAAGAACACCCCGTGGAAAACACCCAGCTGCAGAACGAGAAGCTGTACCTGT
ACTACCTGCAGAATGGGCGGGATATGTACGTGGACCAGGAACTGGACATCAACCGGCTGTCCGACTACGA
TGTGGACCATATCGTGCCTCAGAGCTTTCTGAAGGACGACTCCATCGACAACAAGGTGCTGACCAGAAGC
GACAAGAACCGGGGCAAGAGCGACAACGTGCCCTCCGAAGAGGTCGTGAAGAAGATGAAGAACTACTGGC
GGCAGCTGCTGAACGCCAAGCTGATTACCCAGAGAAAGTTCGACAATCTGACCAAGGCCGAGAGAGGCGG
CCTGAGCGAACTGGATAAGGCCGGCTTCATCAAGAGACAGCTGGTGGAAACCCGGCAGATCACAAAGCAC
GTGGCACAGATCCTGGACTCCCGGATGAACACTAAGTACGACGAGAATGACAAGCTGATCCGGGAAGTGA
AAGTGATCACCCTGAAGTCCAAGCTGGTGTCCGATTTCCGGAAGGATTTCCAGTTTTACAAAGTGCGCGA
GATCAACAACTACCACCACGCCCACGACGCCTACCTGAACGCCGTCGTGGGAACCGCCCTGATCAAAAAG
TACCCTAAGCTGGAAAGCGAGTTCGTGTACGGCGACTACAAGGTGTACGACGTGCGGAAGATGATCGCCA
AGAGCGAGCAGGAAATCGGCAAGGCTACCGCCAAGTACTTCTTCTACAGCAACATCATGAACTTTTTCAA
GACCGAGATTACCCTGGCCAACGGCGAGATCCGGAAGCGGCCTCTGATCGAGACAAACGGCGAAACCGGG
GAGATCGTGTGGGATAAGGGCCGGGATTTTGCCACCGTGCGGAAAGTGCTGAGCATGCCCCAAGTGAATA
TCGTGAAAAAGACCGAGGTGCAGACAGGCGGCTTCAGCAAAGAGTCTATCCTGCCCAAGAGGAACAGCGA
TAAGCTGATCGCCAGAAAGAAGGACTGGGACCCTAAGAAGTACGGCGGCTTCGACAGCCCCACCGTGGCC
TATTCTGTGCTGGTGGTGGCCAAAGTGGAAAAGGGCAAGTCCAAGAAACTGAAGAGTGTGAAAGAGCTGC
TGGGGATCACCATCATGGAAAGAAGCAGCTTCGAGAAGAATCCCATCGACTTTCTGGAAGCCAAGGGCTA
CAAAGAAGTGAAAAAGGACCTGATCATCAAGCTGCCTAAGTACTCCCTGTTCGAGCTGGAAAACGGCCGG
AAGAGAATGCTGGCCTCTGCCGGCGAACTGCAGAAGGGAAACGAACTGGCCCTGCCCTCCAAATATGTGA
ACTTCCTGTACCTGGCCAGCCACTATGAGAAGCTGAAGGGCTCCCCCGAGGATAATGAGCAGAAACAGCT
GTTTGTGGAACAGCACAAGCACTACCTGGACGAGATCATCGAGCAGATCAGCGAGTTCTCCAAGAGAGTG
ATCCTGGCCGACGCTAATCTGGACAAAGTGCTGTCCGCCTACAACAAGCACCGGGATAAGCCCATCAGAG
AGCAGGCCGAGAATATCATCCACCTGTTTACCCTGACCAATCTGGGAGCCCCTGCCGCCTTCAAGTACTT
TGACACCACCATCGACCGGAAGAGGTACACCAGCACCAAAGAGGTGCTGGACGCCACCCTGATCCACCAG
AGCATCACCGGCCTGTACGAGACACGGATCGACCTGTCTCAGCTGGGAGGCGACAAAAGGCCGGCGGCCA
CGAAAAAGGCCGGCCAGGCAAAAAAGAAAAAGTGATAAGGCCTCGAGCCTCGACTGTGCCTTCTAGTTGC
CAGCCATCTGTTGTTTGCCCCTCCCCCGTGCCTTCCTTGACCCTGGAAGGTGCCACTCCCACTGTCCTTT
CCTAATAAAATGAGGAAATTGCATCGCATTGTCTGAGTAGGTGTCATTCTATTCTGGGGGGTGGGGTGGG
GCAGGACAGCAAGGGGGAGGATTGGGAAGACAATAGCAGGCATGCTGGGGATGCGGTGGGCTCTATGGCT
TCTGAGCATAGGATCCCCGAATTCGAGTCTTCTGGGCAGGCTTAAAGGCTAACCTGGTGCGTGGGGCGTT
GTCCTGCAGAGGAATTGAACAGGTGTAAAATTGGAGGGGCAAGACTTCCCACAGATTTTCGATTGTGTTG
TTAAGTATTGTAATAGGGGCAAATAAGGGAAATAGACTAGGCACTCACCTGGGGTTTTATGCAGCAAAAC
TACAGGTTATTATTGCTTGTGATCCGCCCTGGAGAATTTTTCACCGAGGTAGATTGAAGACATGCCCACC
CAAATTTTAATATTCTTCCACTTGCGATCCTTGCTACAGTATGAAATTACAGTATCGTGAATTAGAATAT
ATAAGCAGAATTTTAAGCATTTTAAAAGAGCCCAGTACTTCATGTCTGTCTCTCCCACTTCTGCAGCCCT
ATCAAAGGGTATTTTAGCACACTCATTTTAGCCCCATTTTCATTTGTTGTACTGGCTTATCCAATCCCTA
GACAGAGCACTGGCATTCCCTCTCTCCTGATCTTAGAAGTCCGATGACTCATGAAACCAGACAGATTAGT
TTCATACACCACAAATCGAGGCTGTAGCTGGGGCCTTTAACATTGCAGTTTTTTTATTCTTCAGTACACT
TTGTTGATTCTTTGCCTTGATCTTGACTTCAGGTTCTATCACCACCCCCTCAGATGGTGTTCCACACTTG
GGCCTATTCACAGTTCAGAGAGCTTTACAACAATAGATGTATTGAGAATCCAACCTAAAGTTCAGCTTTT
TACTCCCATGAATGCCTCTTTCCTTTTTCTCCATTTATAAACTGAGCCATTTCCTGTTAATGGTTTACAG
ATGAATATCTCCTCCCCCAATATCACCTGATGTATCTTACATTTTGCCAGGCTTAGATTGTCTTAAAAGG
TACATAAATTAACATGTGAAATTTACTCCTTAATGCTTCAGTGGATTTCATGAGTGCAGTACAGAAGACT
GGTAATGGGCTAATAACTTTTATTTCAGGTACCCAATTCGCCCTATAGTGAGTCGTATTACGCGCGCTCA
CTGGCCGTCGTTTTACAACGTCGTGACTGGGAAAACCCTGGCGTTACCCAACTTAATCGCCTTGCAGCAC
ATCCCCCTTTCGCCAGCTGGCGTAATAGCGAAGAGGCCCGCACCGATCGCCCTTCCCAACAGTTGCGCAG
CCTGAATGGCGAATGGG
[124 nt withheld, positions 9468-9591]
C
[91 nt withheld, positions 9593-9683]
A
[49 nt withheld, positions 9685-9733]
CCTTTGACGTTGGAGTCCACGTTCTTT
[37 nt withheld, positions 9761-9797]
ACCCTATCTCGGTCTATTCTTTTGATTTATAAGGGATTTTGCCGATTTCGGCCTATTGGTTAAAAAATGA
GCTGATTTAACAAAAATTTAACGCGAATTTTAACAAAATATTAACGCTTACAATTTAGGTGGCACTTTTC
GGGGAAATGTGCGCGGAACCCCTATTTGTTTATTTTTCTAAATACATTCAAATATGTATCCGCTCATGAG
ACAATAACCCTGATAAATGCTTCAATAATATTGAAAAAGGAAGAGTATGAGTATTCAACATTTCCGTGTC
GCCCTTATTCCCTTTTTTGCGGCATTTTGCCTTCCTGTTTTTGCTCACCCAGAAACGCTGGTGAAAGTAA
AAGATGCTGAAGATCAGTTGGGTGCACGAGTGGGTTACATCGAACTGGATCTCAACAGCGGTAAGATCCT
TGAGAGTTTTCGCCCCGAAGAACGTTTTCCAATGATGAGCACTTTTAAAGTTCTGCTATGTGGCGCGGTA
TTATCCCGTATTGACGCCGGGCAAGAGCAACTCGGTCGCCGCATACACTATTCTCAGAATGACTTGGTTG
AGTACTCACCAGTCACAGAAAAGCATCTTACGGATGGCATGACAGTAAGAGAATTATGCAGTGCTGCCAT
AACCATGAGTGATAACACTGCGGCCAACTTACTTCTGACAACGATCGGAGGACCGAAGGAGCTAACCGCT
TTTTTGCACAACATGGGGGATCATGTAACTCGCCTTGATCGTTGGGAACCGGAGCTGAATGAAGCCATAC
CAAACGACGAGCGTGACACCACGATGCCTGTAGCAATGGCAACAACGTTGCGCAAACTATTAACTGGCGA
ACTACTTACTCTAGCTTCCCGGCAACAATTAATAGACTGGATGGAGGCGGATAAAGTTGCAGGACCACTT
CTGCGCTCGGCCCTTCCGGCTGGCTGGTTTATTGCTGATAAATCTGGAGCCGGTGAGCGTGGGTCTCGCG
GTATCATTGCAGCACTGGGGCCAGATGGTAAGCCCTCCCGTATCGTAGTTATCTACACGACGGGGAGTCA
GGCAACTATGGATGAACGAAATAGACAGATCGCTGAGATAGGTGCCTCACTGATTAAGCATTGGTAACTG
TCAGACCAAGTTTACTCATATATACTTTAGATTGATTTAAAACTTCATTTTTAATTTAAAAGGATCTAGG
TGAAGATCCTTTTTGATAATCTCATGACCAAAATCCCTTAACGTGAGTTTTCGTTCCACTGAGCGTCAGA
CCCCGTAGAAAAGATCAAAGGATCTTCTTGAGATCCTTTTTTTCTGCGCGTAATCTGCTGCTTGCAAACA
AAAAAACCACCGCTACCAGCGGTGGTTTGTTTGCCGGATCAAGAGCTACCAACTCTTTTTCCGAAGGTAA
CTGGCTTCAGCAGAGCGCAGATACCAAATACTGTTCTTCTAGTGTAGCCGTAGTTAGGCCACCACTTCAA
GAACTCTGTAGCACCGCCTACATACCTCGCTCTGCTAATCCTGTTACCAGTGGCTGCTGCCAGTGGCGAT
AAGTCGTGTCTTACCGGGTTGGACTCAAGACGATAGTTACCGGATAAGGCGCAGCGGTCGGGCTGAACGG
GGGGTTCGTGCACACAGCCCAGCTTGGAGCGAACGACCTACACCGAACTGAGATACCTACAGCGTGAGCT
ATGAGAAAGCGCCACGCTTCCCGAAGGGAGAAAGGCGGACAGGTATCCGGTAAGCGGCAGGGTCGGAACA
GGAGAGCGCACGAGGGAGCTTCCAGGGGGAAACGCCTGGTATCTTTATAGTCCTGTCGGGTTTCGCCACC
TCTGACTTGAGCGTCGATTTTTGTGATGCTCGTCAGGGGGGCGGAGCCTATGGAAAAACGCCAGCAACGC
GGCCTTTTTACGGTTCCTGGCCTTTTGCTGGCCTTTTGCTCACATGTTCTTTCCTGCGTTATCCCCTGAT
TCTGTGGATAACCGTATTACCGCCTTTGAGTGAGCTGATACCGCTCGCCGCAGCCGAACGACCGAGCGCA
GCGAGTCAGTGAGCGAGGAAGCGGAAGAGCGCCCAATACGCAAACCGCCTCTCCCCGCGCGTTGGCCGAT
TCATTAATGCAGCTGGCACGACAGGTTTCCCGACTGGAAAGCGGGCAGTGAGCGCAACGCAATTAATGTG
AGTTAGCTCACTCATTAGGCACCCCAGGCTTTACACTTTATGCTTCCGGCTCGTATGTTGTGTGGAATTG
TGAGCGGATAACAATTTCA
